>Addgene plasmid #148193 | pnEA-NvM-DmThor-Y54AM59A_Z | depositor full sequence | sequence record 290641 | Full Sequence
TTCTTGAAGACGAAAGGGCCTCGTGATACGCCTATTTTTATAGGTTAATGTCATGATAATAATGGTTTCT
TAGACGTCAGGTGGCACTTTTCGGGGAAATGTGCGCGGAACCCCTATTTGTTTATTTTTCTAAATACATT
CAAATATGTATCCGCTCATGAGACAATAACCCTGATAAATGCTTCAATAATATTGAAAAAGGAAGAGTAT
GAGTATTCAACATTTCCGTGTCGCCCTTATTCCCTTTTTTGCGGCATTTTGCCTTCCTGTTTTTGCTCAC
CCAGAAACGCTGGTGAAAGTAAAAGATGCTGAAGATCAGTTGGGTGCACGAGTGGGTTACATCGAACTGG
ATCTCAACAGCGGTAAGATCCTTGAGAGTTTTCGCCCCGAAGAACGTTTTCCAATGATGAGCACTTTTAA
AGTTCTGCTATGTGGCGCGGTATTATCCCGTGTTGACGCCGGGCAAGAGCAACTCGGTCGCCGCATACAC
TATTCTCAGAATGACTTGGTTGAGTACTCACCAGTCACAGAAAAGCATCTTACGGATGGCATGACAGTAA
GAGAATTATGCAGTGCTGCCATAACCATGAGTGATAACACTGCGGCCAACTTACTTCTGACAACGATCGG
AGGACCGAAGGAGCTAACCGCTTTTTTGCACAACATGGGGGATCATGTAACTCGCCTTGATCGTTGGGAA
CCGGAGCTGAATGAAGCCATACCAAACGACGAGCGTGACACCACGATGCCTGCAGCAATGGCAACAACGT
TGCGCAAACTATTAACTGGCGAACTACTTACTCTAGCTTCCCGGCAACAATTAATAGACTGGATGGAGGC
GGATAAAGTTGCAGGACCACTTCTGCGCTCGGCCCTTCCGGCTGGCTGGTTTATTGCTGATAAATCTGGA
GCCGGTGAGCGTGGGTCTCGCGGTATCATTGCAGCACTGGGGCCAGATGGTAAGCCCTCCCGTATCGTAG
TTATCTACACGACGGGGAGTCAGGCAACTATGGATGAACGAAATAGACAGATCGCTGAGATAGGTGCCTC
ACTGATTAAGCATTGGTAACTGTCAGACCAAGTTTACTCATATATACTTTAGATTGATTTAAAACTTCAT
TTTTAATTTAAAAGGATCTAGGTGAAGATCCTTTTTGATAATCTCATGACCAAAATCCCTTAACGTGAGT
TTTCGTTCCACTGAGCGTCAGACCCCGTAGAAAAGATCAAAGGATCTTCTTGAGATCCTTTTTTTCTGCG
CGTAATCTGCTGCTTGCAAACAAAAAAACCACCGCTACCAGCGGTGGTTTGTTTGCCGGATCAAGAGCTA
CCAACTCTTTTTCCGAAGGTAACTGGCTTCAGCAGAGCGCAGATACCAAATACTGTCCTTCTAGTGTAGC
CGTAGTTAGGCCACCACTTCAAGAACTCTGTAGCACCGCCTACATACCTCGCTCTGCTAATCCTGTTACC
AGTGGCTGCTGCCAGTGGCGATAAGTCGTGTCTTACCGGGTTGGACTCAAGACGATAGTTACCGGATAAG
GCGCAGCGGTCGGGCTGAACGGGGGGTTCGTGCACACAGCCCAGCTTGGAGCGAACGACCTACACCGAAC
TGAGATACCTACAGCGTGAGCTATGAGAAAGCGCCACGCTTCCCGAAGGGAGAAAGGCGGACAGGTATCC
GGTAAGCGGCAGGGTCGGAACAGGAGAGCGCACGAGGGAGCTTCCAGGGGGAAACGCCTGGTATCTTTAT
AGTCCTGTCGGGTTTCGCCACCTCTGACTTGAGCGTCGATTTTTGTGATGCTCGTCAGGGGGGCGGAGCC
TATGGAAAAACGCCAGCAACGCGGCCTTTTTACGGTTCCTGGCCTTTTGCTGGCCTTTTGCTCACATGTT
CTTTCCTGCGTTATCCCCTGATTCTGTGGATAACCGTATTACCGCCTTTGAGTGAGCTGATACCGCTCGC
CGCAGCCGAACGACCGAGCGCAGCGAGTCAGTGAGCGAGGAAGCGGAAGAGCGCCTGATGCGGTATTTTC
TCCTTACGCATCTGTGCGGTATTTCACACCGCATATATGGTGCACTCTCAGTACAATCTGCTCTGATGCC
GCATAGTTAAGCCAGTATACACTCCGCTATCGCTACGTGACTGGGTCATGGCTGCGCCCCGACACCCGCC
AACACCCGCTGACGCGCCCTGACGGGCTTGTCTGCTCCCGGCATCCGCTTACAGACAAGCTGTGACCGTC
TCCGGGAGCTGCATGTGTCAGAGGTTTTCACCGTCATCACCGAAACGCGCGAGGCAGCTGCGGTAAAGCT
CATCAGCGTGGTCGTGAAGCGATTCACAGATGTCTGCCTGTTCATCCGCGTCCAGCTCGTTGAGTTTCTC
CAGAAGCGTTAATGTCTGGCTTCTGATAAAGCGGGCCATGTTAAGGGCGGTTTTTTCCTGTTTGGTCACT
GATGCCTCCGTGTAAGGGGGATTTCTGTTCATGGGGGTAATGATACCGATGAAACGAGAGAGGATGCTCA
CGATACGGGTTACTGATGATGAACATGCCCGGTTACTGGAACGTTGTGAGGGTAAACAACTGGCGGTATG
GATGCGGCGGGACCAGAGAAAAATCACTCAGGGTCAATGCCAGCGCTTCGTTAATACAGATGTAGGTGTT
CCACAGGGTAGCCAGCAGCATCCTGCGATGCAGATCCGGAACATAATGGTGCAGGGCGCTGACTTCCGCG
TTTCCAGACTTTACGAAACACGGAAACCGAAGACCATTCATGTTGTTGCTCAGGTCGCAGACGTTTTGCA
GCAGCAGTCGCTTCACGTTCGCTCGCGTATCGGTGATTCATTCTGCTAACCAGTAAGGCAACCCCGCCAG
CCTAGCCGGGTCCTCAACGACAGGAGCACGATCATGCGCACCCGTGGCCAGGACCCAACGCTGCCCGAGA
TGCGCCGCGTGCGGCTGCTGGAGATGGCGGACGCGATGGATATGTTCTGCCAAGGGTTGGTTTGCGCATT
CACAGTTCTCCGCAAGAATTGATTGGCTCCAATTCTTGGAGTGGTGAATCCGTTAGCGAGGTGCCGCCGG
CTTCCATTCAGGTCGAGGTGGCCCGGCTCCATGCACCGCGACGCAACGCGGGGAGGCAGACAAGGTATAG
GGCGGCGCCTACAATCCATGCCAACCCGTTCCATGTGCTCGCCGAGGCGGCATAAATCGCCGTGACGATC
AGCGGTCCAGTGATCGAAGTTAGGCTGGTAAGAGCCGCGAGCGATCCTTGAAGCTGTCCCTGATGGTCGT
CATCTACCTGCCTGGACAGCATGGCCTGCAACGCGGGCATCCCGATGCCGCCGGAAGCGAGAAGAATCAT
AATGGGGAAGGCCATCCAGCCTCGCGTCGCGAACGCCAGCAAGACGTAGCCCAGCGCGTCGGCCGCCATG
CCGGCGATAATGGCCTGCTTCTCGCCGAAACGTTTGGTGGCGGGACCAGTGACGAAGGCTTGAGCGAGGG
CGTGCAAGATTCCGAATACCGCAAGCGACAGGCCGATCATCGTCGCGCTCCAGCGAAAGCGGTCCTCGCC
GAAAATGACCCAGAGCGCTGCCGGCACCTGTCCTACGAGTTGCATGATAAAGAAGACAGTCATAAGTGCG
GCGACGATAGTCATGCCCCGCGCCCACCGGAAGGAGCTGACTGGGTTGAAGGCTCTCAAGGGCATCGGTC
GAGATCCCGGTGCCTAATGAGTGAGCTAACTTACATTAATTGCGTTGCGCTCACTGCCCGCTTTCCAGTC
GGGAAACCTGTCGTGCCAGCTGCATTAATGAATCGGCCAACGCGCGGGGAGAGGCGGTTTGCGTATTGGG
CGCCAGGGTGGTTTTTCTTTTCACCAGTGAGACGGGCAACAGCTGATTGCCCTTCACCGCCTGGCCCTGA
GAGAGTTGCAGCAAGCGGTCCACGCTGGTTTGCCCCAGCAGGCGAAAATCCTGTTTGATGGTGGTTAACG
GCGGGATATAACATGAGCTGTCTTCGGTATCGTCGTATCCCACTACCGAGATATCCGCACCAACGCGCAG
CCCGGACTCGGTAATGGCGCGCATTGCGCCCAGCGCCATCTGATCGTTGGCAACCAGCATCGCAGTGGGA
ACGATGCCCTCATTCAGCATTTGCATGGTTTGTTGAAAACCGGACATGGCACTCCAGTCGCCTTCCCGTT
CCGCTATCGGCTGAATTTGATTGCGAGTGAGATATTTATGCCAGCCAGCCAGACGCAGACGCGCCGAGAC
AGAACTTAATGGGCCCGCTAACAGCGCGATTTGCTGGTGACCCAATGCGACCAGATGCTCCACGCCCAGT
CGCGTACCGTCTTCATGGGAGAAAATAATACTGTTGATGGGTGTCTGGTCAGAGACATCAAGAAATAACG
CCGGAACATTAGTGCAGGCAGCTTCCACAGCAATGGCATCCTGGTCATCCAGCGGATAGTTAATGATCAG
CCCACTGACGCGTTGCGCGAGAAGATTGTGCACCGCCGCTTTACAGGCTTCGACGCCGCTTCGTTCTACC
ATCGACACCACCACGCTGGCACCCAGTTGATCGGCGCGAGATTTAATCGCCGCGACAATTTGCGACGGCG
CGTGCAGGGCCAGACTGGAGGTGGCAACGCCAATCAGCAACGACTGTTTGCCCGCCAGTTGTTGTGCCAC
GCGGTTGGGAATGTAATTCAGCTCCGCCATCGCCGCTTCCACTTTTTCCCGCGTTTTCGCAGAAACGTGG
CTGGCCTGGTTCACCACGCGGGAAACGGTCTGATAAGAGACACCGGCATACTCTGCGACATCGTATAACG
TTACTGGTTTCACATTCACCACCCTGAATTGACTCTCTTCCGGGCGCTATCATGCCATACCGCGAAAGGT
TTTGCGCCATTCGATGGTGTCCGGGATCTCGACGCTCTCCCTTATGCGACTCCTGCATTAGGAAGCAGCC
CAGTAGTAGGTTGAGGCCGTTGAGCACCGCCGCCGCAAGGAATGGTGCATGCAAGGAGATGGCGCCCAAC
AGTCCCCCGGCCACGGGGCCTGCCACCATACCCACGCCGAAACAAGCGCTCATGAGCCCGAAGTGGCGAG
CCCGATCTTCCCCATCGGTGATGTCGGCGATATAGGCGCCAGCAACCGCACCTGTGGCGCCGGTGATGCC
GGCCACGATGCGTCCGGCGTAGAGGATCGAGATCTCGATCCCGCGAAATTAATACGACTCACTATAGGGG
AATTGTGAGCGGATAACAATTCCCCACTAGTAATAATTTTGTTTAACTTTAAGAAGGAGATATACCATGG
AAACTGAAGAAGGTAAACTGGTAATCTGGATTAACGGCGATAAAGGCTATAACGGTCTCGCTGAAGTCGG
TAAGAAATTCGAGAAAGATACCGGAATTAAAGTCACCGTTGAGCATCCGGATAAACTGGAAGAGAAATTC
CCACAGGTTGCGGCAACTGGCGATGGCCCTGACATTATCTTCTGGGCACACGACCGCTTTGGTGGCTACG
CTCAATCTGGCCTGTTGGCTGAAATCACCCCGGACAAAGCGTTCCAGGACAAGCTGTATCCGTTTACCTG
GGATGCCGTACGTTACAACGGCAAGCTGATTGCTTACCCGATCGCTGTTGAAGCGTTATCGCTGATTTAT
AACAAAGACCTGCTGCCGAACCCGCCAAAAACCTGGGAAGAGATCCCGGCGCTGGATAAAGAACTGAAAG
CGAAAGGTAAGAGCGCCCTGATGTTCAACCTGCAAGAACCGTACTTCACCTGGCCGCTGATTGCTGCTGA
CGGGGGTTATGCGTTCAAGTATGAAAACGGCAAGTACGACATTAAAGACGTGGGCGTGGATAACGCTGGC
GCGAAAGCGGGTCTGACCTTCCTGGTTGACCTGATTAAAAACAAACACATGAATGCAGACACCGATTACT
CCATCGCAGAAGCTGCCTTTAATAAAGGCGAAACAGCGATGACCATCAACGGCCCGTGGGCATGGTCCAA
CATCGACACCAGCAAAGTGAATTATGGTGTAACGGTACTGCCGACCTTCAAGGGTCAACCATCCAAACCG
TTCGTTGGCGTGCTGAGCGCAGGTATTAACGCCGCCAGTCCGAACAAAGAGCTGGCAAAAGAGTTCCTCG
AAAACTATCTGCTGACTGATGAAGGTCTGGAAGCGGTTAATAAAGACAAACCGCTGGGTGCCGTAGCGCT
GAAGTCTTACGAGGAAGAGTTGGCGAAAGATCCACGTATTGCCGCCACGATGGAAAACGCCCAGAAAGGT
GAAATCATGCCGAACATCCCGCAGATGTCCGCTTTCTGGTATGCCGTGCGTACTGCGGTGATCAACGCCG
CCAGCGGTCGTCAGACTGTCGATGAAGCCCTTAAAGACGCGCAGACTGGTACCGGCAGCGGCGAAAACCT
TTACTTCCAGGGCCATATGCTCGAGCTTAAGATGTCCGCTTCACCCACCGCCCGTCAAGCCATCACCCAG
GCCCTGCCCATGATCACCAGGAAGGTTGTCATCTCGGATCCGATCCAGATGCCCGAGGTGTACTCCTCGA
CGCCCGGCGGAACCCTCTACTCCACCACTCCTGGAGGCACCAAACTTATCGCCGAGCGGGCTTTCGCGAA
GAATCTCCGTGGCTCCCCATTGAGCCAAACTCCGCCGTCCAACGTGCCCAGTTGCTTGCTGAGGGGCACT
CCGCGTACTCCCTTCCGCAAGTGCGTGCCCGTCCCCACGGAACTGATCAAGCAGACCAAGTCGCTGAAGA
TCGAGGACCAGGAACAGTTCCAACTGGATCTGCAATTGGGATCCTAATAGTCTAGAGCTAGCCCTAGGAG
ATCCGGCTGCTAACAAAGCCCGAAAGGAAGCTGAGTTGGCTGCTGCCACCGCTGAGCAATAACTAGCATA
ACCCCTTGGGGCCTCTAAACGGGTCTTGAGGGGTTTTTTGCTGAAAGGAGGAACTATATCCGGATATCCC
GCAAGAGGCCCGGCAGTACCGGCATAACCAAGCCTATGCCTACAGCATCCAGGGTGACGGTGCCGAGGAT
GACGATGAGCGCATTGTTAGATTTCATACACGGTGCCTGACTGCGTTAGCAATTTAACTGTGATAAACTA
CCGCATTAAAGCTTATCGATGATAAGCTGTCAAACATGAGAA
Features (pLannotate 1.2.2; 20 found; start..end, strand, type, name):
    104..208     +  promoter       AmpR promoter: bla
    209..1069    +  CDS            AmpR: β-lactamase; bla; confers resistance to ampicillin, carbenicillin, and related antibiotics
   1240..1828    +  rep_origin     ori: high-copy-number ColE1/pMB1/pBR322/pUC origin of replication
   2014..2156    -  misc_feature   bom: basis of mobility region from pBR322
   2258..2449    -  CDS            rop: Rop protein, which maintains plasmids at low copy number; rop
   2466..2846    +  CDS            YPB1_ECOLX: Protein predicted: Swiss-Prot protein existence level 4. From Escherichia coli.
   3088..3712    -  CDS            TcR (fragment): tetracycline efflux protein; tet; confers resistance to tetracycline
   3727..3748    -  protein_bind   CAP binding site: CAP binding activates transcription in the presence of cAMP. E. coli catabolite activator protein
   3761..4843    -  CDS            lacI: lac repressor; lacI; The lac repressor binds to the lac operator to inhibit transcription in E. coli. This inhibition can be relieved by adding lactose or isopropyl-β-D-thiogalactopyranoside (IPTG).
   4844..4921    -  promoter       lacI promoter: lacI
   4929..5208    -  CDS            TcR (fragment): tetracycline efflux protein; tet; confers resistance to tetracycline
   5230..5248    +  promoter       T7 promoter: promoter for bacteriophage T7 RNA polymerase
   5249..5273    +  protein_bind   lac operator: The lac repressor binds to the lac operator to inhibit transcription in E. coli. This inhibition can be relieved by adding lactose or isopropyl-β-D-thiogalactopyranoside (IPTG). lac repressor encoded by lacI
   5288..5310    +  RBS            RBS: efficient ribosome binding site from bacteriophage T7 gene 10 (Olins and Rangwala, 1989)
   5321..6417    +  CDS            MBP (fragment): maltose binding protein from E. coli; malE (mutated); This version of the gene does not encode a signal sequence, so MBP will remain in the cytosol.
   6472..6822    +  CDS            Thor: 4EBP_DROME - Experimental evidence at protein level: Swiss-Prot protein existence level 1. Repressor of translation initiation that regulates eIF4E1 activity by preventing its assembly into the eIF4F complex (PubMed:11389445, PubMed:19804760, PubMed:25702871). Hypophosphorylated form competes with eIF4G1 and strongly binds to eIF4E1, leading to repress translation (PubMed:25702871). In contrast, hyperphosphorylated form dissociates from eIF4E1, allowing interaction between eIF4G1 and eIF4E1, leading to initiation of translation (PubMed:25702871). Acts as a regulator of various biological proce
   6866..6915    +  CDS            SET1 (fragment): solubility-enhancement tag derived from T7 phage gene 10B
   6923..6970    +  terminator     T7 terminator: transcription terminator for bacteriophage T7 RNA polymerase
   6993..7097    -  CDS            TcR (fragment): tetracycline efflux protein; tet; confers resistance to tetracycline
   7145..7173    -  promoter       tet promoter: E. coli promoter for tetracycline efflux protein gene
