[The description below was written by a language model from this plasmid's Addgene catalogue record and pLannotate feature annotations shown in this document.]
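Description:
pnEA-NvM-DmThor-Y54AM59A_Z is a 7,182-nt bacterial expression plasmid for producing a mutant form of the Drosophila melanogaster translational repressor Thor (4E-BP) in E. coli. The catalogue lists the backbone as unknown, but the annotated features show a pET-like, pBR322-derived architecture. It has a ColE1/pMB1-type origin accompanied by the bom mobility region and the rop gene, which holds copy number down and agrees with the "low copy" catalogue entry. An ampicillin resistance gene (bla) with its own promoter provides selection. Several disrupted fragments of the tetracycline resistance gene and its promoter appear to be nonfunctional remnants of the parental vector.

The expression cassette is driven by a T7 promoter fused to a lac operator, followed by the T7 gene 10 ribosome binding site. A plasmid-borne lacI gene supplies repressor, so transcription is held off until induction with IPTG in a host that provides T7 RNA polymerase. The open reading frame begins with a signal-sequence-less maltose binding protein, which stays cytosolic and serves as an N-terminal solubility and affinity tag. It is followed after a short linker region by the Thor coding sequence, and a T7 terminator closes the unit. A short fragment annotated as a T7 gene 10B-derived solubility tag lies downstream of Thor; the record does not show whether it is translated as part of the fusion.

The insert carries the Y54A and M59A substitutions indicated in its name, plus two silent changes relative to the reference transcript. Wild-type Thor competes with eIF4G for binding to eIF4E. Given the associated study of 4E-binding motifs, this mutant presumably serves as a binding-impaired recombinant protein for in vitro interaction work, though the record states only bacterial expression as its purpose.
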