Addgene plasmid #148193: pnEA-NvM-DmThor-Y54AM59A_Z
Purpose: Bacterial Expression of DmThor-Y54AM59A
Depositing lab: Elisa Izaurralde. Depositing organization: Max Planck Institute for Developmental Biology. Publication: 4E-BPs require non-canonical 4E-binding motifs and a lateral surface of eIF4E to repress translation. Igreja C, Peter D, Weiler C, Izaurralde E. Nat Commun. 2014 Sep 2;5:4790. doi: 10.1038/ncomms5790. PubMed 25179781.
Backbone
  Vector backbone: Unknown
  Vector type: Bacterial Expression
Growth in bacteria
  Bacterial resistance: Ampicillin, 100 μg/mL
  Growth temperature: 37°C
  Growth strain: DH5alpha
  Copy number: Low Copy
Gene/Insert
  Gene/Insert name: DmThor-Y54AM59A
  Species: D. melanogaster (fly)
  Mutation: two silent mutations compared to the sequence given by NCBI:NM_057947.4
  Entrez Gene: Thor (a.k.a. Dmel_CG8846, 153432_at, 43-BP, 4E-BP, 4E-BP1, 4EBP, 4e-BP, 4e-bp, 4eBP, 4ebp, BcDNA.HL08053, BcDNA:HL08053, CG8846, CT8705, Dm 4E-BP, Dmel\CG8846, Phas1, Thor/EIF4EBP, anon-WO0172774.158, d4E-BP, d4E-BP1, d4EBP, d4e-bp, d4eBP, dthor, eIF4E-BP, l(2)06270, l(2)k07736, l(2)k13517, pp20, thor)
  Cloning method: Unknown
Terms and licenses: Academic/Nonprofit Terms; Industry Terms: Not Available to Industry
Depositor comments: Plasmids from this collection were made available to the research community and donated after the lab closed. Please note that the sequence provided by the depositing laboratory may be theoretical/predicted or based on Sanger sequencing results. There may be discrepancies between sequencing results obtained by Addgene and the depositor sequence. If an Addgene verified sequence is not available, please contact before placing your order to request that our lab fully sequence the plasmid.
How to cite: pnEA-NvM-DmThor-Y54AM59A_Z was a gift from Elisa Izaurralde (Addgene plasmid # 148193 ; http://n2t.net/addgene:148193 ; RRID:Addgene_148193)
